Addgene plasmid #159743: pMP108 Nanog-Venus-2a-mCherry
Purpose: Nanog targeting vector to insert fluorescent reporter of protein and gene expression levels from endogenous locus in mouse embryonic stem cells. Please see depositor comments for more detail.
Depositing lab: Sergi Regot. Depositing organization: Johns Hopkins University and School of Medicine. Publication: Cell-Cycle-Dependent ERK Signaling Dynamics Direct Fate Specification in the Mammalian Preimplantation Embryo. Pokrass MJ, Ryan KA, Xin T, Pielstick B, Timp W, Greco V, Regot S. Dev Cell. 2020 Nov 9;55(3):328-340.e5. doi: 10.1016/j.devcel.2020.09.013. Epub 2020 Oct 21. PubMed 33091369.
Backbone
  Vector backbone: pENTR1a
  Backbone size w/o insert (bp): 2229
  Total vector size (bp): 7407
  Vector type: Mouse Targeting
  Selectable markers: Neomycin (select with G418)
Growth in bacteria
  Bacterial resistance: Kanamycin, 50 μg/mL
  Growth temperature: 37°C
  Growth strain: DH5alpha
  Copy number: High Copy
Gene/Insert
  Gene/Insert name: Nanog homeobox (alt names: Nanog; ENK; 2410002E02Rik)
  Species: M. musculus (mouse)
  Insert size (bp): 3170
  Entrez Gene: Nanog (a.k.a. 2410002E02Rik, ENK, Stm1, ecat4)
  Tag / fusion protein: Venus-2a-mCherry (C terminal on insert)
  Cloning method: Gibson Cloning
  Sequencing primers: 5′ ATTL1; 3′ ATTL2
Resource information
  A portion of this plasmid was derived from a plasmid made by: Insert was cloned and modified from Addgene plasmid 59995
Terms and licenses: Academic/Nonprofit Terms; Industry Terms: Not Available to Industry
Depositor comments: Please note that this plasmid runs as a multimer (>14kb). While this may reduce DNA yield, the plasmid still functions as expected for generating ES cells. From original plasmid (Addgene 59995), 0.5kb of 5' and 3' homology arms were amplified with 2a-mCherry insert and cloned into pENTR backbone. A linker-venus sequence was inserted between the Nanog coding sequence and the 2a-mCherry cassette. To target Nanog, we used a "double cut donor" strategy (see DOI 10.1186/s13059-017-1164-8). In brief, we designed an sgRNA sequence to make a double strand break near the stop codon of the Nanog ORF. We then inserted flanking sgRNA recognition sequences at the 5' and 3' ends of the Nanog targeting sequence in the repair template. Cells were co-transfected with pMP108 and the Cas9/sgRNA expression plasmid.
How to cite: pMP108 Nanog-Venus-2a-mCherry was a gift from Sergi Regot (Addgene plasmid # 159743 ; http://n2t.net/addgene:159743 ; RRID:Addgene_159743)
