[The description below was written by a language model from this plasmid's Addgene catalogue record and pLannotate feature annotations shown in this document.]
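Description:
pMP108 Nanog-Venus-2a-mCherry is a mouse gene-targeting donor plasmid built on the pENTR1a Gateway entry backbone. It is designed to knock a dual fluorescent reporter into the endogenous Nanog locus of mouse embryonic stem cells. It replicates in E. coli from a high-copy ColE1/pUC-type origin under kanamycin selection. The targeting cassette sits between the attL1 and attL2 sites, with rrnB T1 and T2 terminators upstream on the backbone. The depositor notes that the plasmid runs as a multimer, which may lower DNA yield but does not prevent its use for generating ES cells.

The payload begins with Nanog sequence that serves as the 5' homology region. This is joined through a short linker (annotated by the software as a fragment of an unrelated fluorescent protein) to mVenus, followed by a 2A peptide and mCherry. After integration, Nanog is produced as a C-terminal Venus fusion that reports protein level. The 2A element releases free mCherry from the same transcript, giving a separate readout of gene expression from the native promoter. Downstream lies a PGK promoter–NeoR–bGH poly(A) cassette for G418 selection of targeted cells. It is flanked by loxP sites, which should allow Cre-mediated removal. The unannotated stretch before attL2 presumably contains the 3' homology arm.

According to the depositor, the arms and 2A-mCherry segment were amplified from an earlier targeting plasmid and assembled by Gibson cloning. The arms are described as about 0.5 kb, although the annotated Nanog region is somewhat longer. The construct follows a "double cut donor" strategy: sgRNA recognition sequences flank the targeting sequence. Co-transfected Cas9/sgRNA therefore cuts near the Nanog stop codon and also liberates the repair template from the plasmid.
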