Features (pLannotate 1.2.2; 15 found; start..end, strand, type, name):
      1..100     +  protein_bind   attL1: mutant version of attL; recombination site for the Gateway® LR reaction LR Clonase™
    135..1061    +  CDS            Nanog: NANOG_MOUSE - Also known as Ecat4, Enk. Experimental evidence at protein level: Swiss-Prot protein existence level 1. Transcription regulator involved in inner cell mass and embryonic stem (ES) cells proliferation and self-renewal (PubMed:25825768). Imposes pluripotency on ES cells and prevents their differentiation towards extraembryonic endoderm and trophectoderm lineages. Blocks bone morphogenetic protein-induced mesoderm differentiation of ES cells by physically interacting with SMAD1 and interfering with the recruitment of coactivators to the active SMAD transcriptional complexes. Acts as
   1062..1096    +  CDS            TDsmURFP (fragment): monomeric tandem dimer of a small ultra-red fluorescent protein derived from a cyanobacterial phycobiliprotein (Rodriguez et al., 2016)
   1098..1814    +  CDS            mVenus: mVenus is a basic (constitutively fluorescent) yellow fluorescent protein published in 2006, derived from Aequorea victoria. It is reported to be a rapidly-maturing monomer with moderate acid sensitivity.
   1878..2585    +  CDS            mCherry: mCherry is a basic (constitutively fluorescent) red fluorescent protein published in 2004, derived from Discosoma sp.. It is reported to be a very rapidly-maturing monomer with low acid sensitivity.
   2623..2654    -  protein_bind   loxP (fragment): Cre-mediated recombination occurs in the 8-bp core sequence (GCATACAT). Cre recombinase
   2660..3145    +  promoter       PGK promoter: mouse phosphoglycerate kinase 1 promoter
   3159..3962    +  CDS            NeoR/KanR: aminoglycoside phosphotransferase from Tn5; aph(3')-II (or nptII); confers resistance to neomycin, kanamycin, and G418 (Geneticin®)
   4000..4111    +  polyA_signal   bGH poly(A) signal: bovine growth hormone polyadenylation signal
   4201..4232    -  protein_bind   loxP (fragment): Cre-mediated recombination occurs in the 8-bp core sequence (GCATACAT). Cre recombinase
   5279..5378    -  protein_bind   attL2: mutant version of attL; recombination site for the Gateway® LR reaction LR Clonase™
   5501..6310    +  CDS            KanR: aminoglycoside phosphotransferase; aph(3')-Ia; confers resistance to kanamycin in bacteria or G418 (Geneticin®) in eukaryotes
   6400..6988    +  rep_origin     ori: high-copy-number ColE1/pMB1/pBR322/pUC origin of replication
   7156..7199    -  terminator     rrnB T1 terminator: Escherichia coli rrnB; transcription terminator T1 from the E. coli rrnB gene
   7331..7358    +  terminator     rrnB T2 terminator: transcription terminator T2 from the E. coli rrnB gene
>Addgene plasmid #159743 | pMP108 Nanog-Venus-2a-mCherry | addgene full sequence | sequence record 330621 | Addgene NGS Result
CAAATAATGATTTTATTTTGACTGATAGTGACCTGTTCGTTGCAACAAATTGATAAGCAATGCTTTTTTA
TAATGCCAACTTTGTACAAAAAAGCAGGCTCCACCTATGAGACTTACGCAACATCTGGGCTCTGCAGGTT
AAGACCTGGTTTCAAAACCAAAGGATGAAGTGCAAGCGGTGGCAGAAAAACCAGTGGTTGAAGACTAGCA
ATGGTCTGATTCAGGTAACAAGATGTTTTCTCTGCTTTCCTTTTTCCCCCTCCATCTTACCATCTTATTT
TATGTGTCTGTGCCGTGTGTGTGTGTGTATGTGTGTGTGTGGCTGACCTATGGCTGTTGGGTATGGATCC
CAGATTTCCTGTAAGAGCAGTCAGTGGCTCTGCCTTTGCTTCCCAGTGTCATCCTGATCCATCTATGTCC
ATTAGTCCTGTCCCTTTCCCATCCCTCTTCCTCCACGCACTCTTTCTTGTGATCTTTGGTTCTTTGAGGC
AGGCTCTCTCTATGTAGCCCTGGCAGTCAGAGATCTGCCTGCCTAGTCTCAGGAGTGCTGGGGTTAACGG
CCTGTGCGGCCATGCTAATCTTTTCAGTATTTCTGCAGTTTACATCTTTAGAGTCCCCTTTTCACTCATT
GCATTAATCACCTCTTTCAGAAGGGCTCAGCACCAGTGGAGTATCCCAGCATCCATTGCAGCTATCCCCA
GGGCTATCTGGTGAACGCATCTGGAAGCCTTTCCATGTGGGGCAGCCAGACTTGGACCAACCCAACTTGG
AGCAGCCAGACCTGGACCAACCCAACTTGGAACAACCAGACCTGGACCAACCCAACTTGGAGCAGCCAGG
CCTGGACCGCTCAGTCCTGGAACGGCCAGCCTTGGAATGCTGCTCCGCTCCATAACTTCGGGGAGGACTT
TCTGCAGCCTTACGTACAGTTGCAGCAAAACTTCTCTGCCAGTGATTTGGAGGTGAATTTGGAAGCCACT
AGGGAAAGCCATGCGCATTTTAGCACCCCACAAGCCTTGGAATTATTCCTGAACTACTCTGTGACTCCAC
CAGGTGAAATAGGGCATGGCACCGGCAGCACCGGCAGCGGCAGCTCAATGGTGAGCAAGGGCGAGGAGCT
GTTCACCGGGGTGGTGCCCATCCTGGTCGAGCTGGACGGCGACGTAAACGGCCACAAGTTCAGCGTGTCC
GGCGAGGGCGAGGGCGATGCCACCTACGGCAAGCTGACCCTGAAGCTGATCTGCACCACCGGCAAGCTGC
CCGTGCCCTGGCCCACCCTCGTGACCACCCTGGGCTACGGCCTGCAGTGCTTCGCCCGCTACCCCGACCA
CATGAAGCAGCACGACTTCTTCAAGTCCGCCATGCCCGAAGGCTACGTCCAGGAGCGCACCATCTTCTTC
AAGGACGACGGCAACTACAAGACCCGCGCCGAGGTGAAGTTCGAGGGCGACACCCTGGTGAACCGCATCG
AGCTGAAGGGCATCGACTTCAAGGAGGACGGCAACATCCTGGGGCACAAGCTGGAGTACAACTACAACAG
CCACAACGTCTATATCACCGCCGACAAGCAGAAGAACGGCATCAAGGCCAACTTCAAGATCCGCCACAAC
ATCGAGGACGGCGGCGTGCAGCTCGCCGACCACTACCAGCAGAACACCCCCATCGGCGACGGCCCCGTGC
TGCTGCCCGACAACCACTACCTGAGCTACCAGTCCAAGCTGAGCAAAGACCCCAACGAGAAGCGCGATCA
CATGGTCCTGCTGGAGTTCGTGACCGCCGCCGGGATCACTCTCGGCATGGACGAGCTGTACAAGGCTAGC
GCCACTAACTTCTCCCTGTTGAAACAAGCAGGGGATGTCGAAGAGAATCCCGGGCCAATGGTGAGCAAGG
GCGAGGAGGATAACATGGCCATCATCAAGGAGTTCATGCGCTTCAAGGTGCACATGGAGGGCTCCGTGAA
CGGCCACGAGTTCGAGATCGAGGGCGAGGGCGAGGGCCGCCCCTACGAGGGCACCCAGACCGCCAAGCTG
AAGGTGACCAAGGGTGGCCCCCTGCCCTTCGCCTGGGACATCCTGTCCCCTCAGTTCATGTACGGCTCCA
AGGCCTACGTGAAGCACCCCGCCGACATCCCCGACTACTTGAAGCTGTCCTTCCCCGAGGGCTTCAAGTG
GGAGCGCGTGATGAACTTCGAGGACGGCGGCGTGGTGACCGTGACCCAGGACTCCTCCCTGCAGGACGGC
GAGTTCATCTACAAGGTGAAGCTGCGCGGCACCAACTTCCCCTCCGACGGCCCCGTAATGCAGAAGAAGA
CCATGGGCTGGGAGGCCTCCTCCGAGCGGATGTACCCCGAGGACGGCGCCCTGAAGGGCGAGATCAAGCA
GAGGCTGAAGCTGAAGGACGGCGGCCACTACGACGCTGAGGTCAAGACCACCTACAAGGCCAAGAAGCCC
GTGCAGCTGCCCGGCGCCTACAACGTCAACATCAAGTTGGACATCACCTCCCACAACGAGGACTACACCA
TCGTGGAACAGTACGAACGCGCCGAGGGCCGCCACTCCACCGGCGGCATGGACGAGCTGTACAAGTAATT
AATTAACCAGTGTGCTGGAATTCGGCTTCAACAACTTCGTATAATGTATGCTATACGAAGTTATCAGTAC
TTTTCCCAAGGCAGTCTGGAGCATGCGCTTTAGCAGCCCCGCTGGGCACTTGGCGCTACACAAGTGGCCT
CTGGCCTCGCACACATTCCACATCCACCGGTAGGCGCCAACCGGCTCCGTTCTTTGGTGGCCCCTTCGCG
CCACCTTCTACTCCTCCCCTAGTCAGGAAGTTCCCCCCCGCCCCGCAGCTCGCGTCGTGCAGGACGTGAC
AAATGGAAGTAGCACGTCTCACTAGTCTCGTGCAGATGGACAGCACCGCTGAGCAATGGAAGCGGGTAGG
CCTTTGGGGCAGCGGCCAATAGCAGCTTTGCTCCTTCGCTTTCTGGGCTCAGAGGCTGGGAAGGGGTGGG
TCCGGGGGCGGGCTCAGGGGCGGGCTCAGGGGCGGGGCGGGCGCCCGAAGGTCCTCCGGAGGCCCGGCAT
TCTGCACGCTTCAAAAGCGCACGTCTGCCGCGCTGTTCTCCTCTTCCTCATCTCCGGGCCTTTCGACCTG
CAGCCAATATGGGATCGGCCATTGAACAAGATGGATTGCACGCAGGTTCTCCGGCCGCTTGGGTGGAGAG
GCTATTCGGCTATGACTGGGCACAACAGACAATCGGCTGCTCTGATGCCGCCGTGTTCCGGCTGTCAGCG
CAGGGGCGCCCGGTTCTTTTTGTCAAGACCGACCTGTCCGGTGCCCTGAATGAACTGCAGGACGAGGCAG
CGCGGCTATCGTGGCTGGCCACGACGGGCGTTCCTTGCGCAGCTGTGCTCGACGTTGTCACTGAAGCGGG
AAGGGACTGGCTGCTATTGGGCGAAGTGCCGGGGCAGGATCTCCTGTCATCTCACCTTGCTCCTGCCGAG
AAAGTATCCATCATGGCTGATGCAATGCGGCGGCTGCATACGCTTGATCCGGCTACCTGCCCATTCGACC
ACCAAGCGAAACATCGCATCGAGCGAGCACGTACTCGGATGGAAGCCGGTCTTGTCGATCAGGATGATCT
GGACGAAGAGCATCAGGGGCTCGCGCCAGCCGAACTGTTCGCCAGGCTCAAGGCGCGCATGCCCGACGGC
GATGATCTCGTCGTGACCCATGGCGATGCCTGCTTGCCGAATATCATGGTGGAAAATGGCCGCTTTTCTG
GATTCATCGACTGTGGCCGGCTGGGTGTGGCGGACCGCTATCAGGACATAGCGTTGGCTACCCGTGATAT
TGCTGAAGAGCTTGGCGGCGAATGGGCTGACCGCTTCCTCGTGCTTTACGGTATCGCCGCTCCCGATTCG
CAGCGCATCGCCTTCTATCGCCTTCTTGACGAGTTCTTCTGAGGGGATCAATTCTCTAGAGCTCGCTGAT
CAGCCTCGACTGTGCCTTCTAGTTGCCAGCCATCTGTTGTTTGCCCCTCCCCCGTGCCTTCCTTGACCCT
GGAAGGTGCCACTCCCACTGTCCTTTCCTAATAAAATGAGGAAATTGCATCGCATTGTCTGAGTAGGTGT
CATTCTATTCTGGGGGGTGGGGTGGGGCAGGACAGCAAGGGGGAGGATTGGGAAGACAATAGCAGGCAAC
AACTTCGTATAATGTATGCTATACGAAGTTATCAGTACAAGCCGAATTCTGCAGATATCCATCGGCGCGC
CGACTTACGCAACATCTGGGCTTAAAGTCAGGGCAAAGCCAGGTTCCTTCCTTCTTCCAAATATTTTCAT
ATTTTTTTTAAAGATTTATTTATTCATTATATGTAAGTACACTGTAGCTGTCTTCAGACACTCCAGAAGA
GGGCGTCAGATCTTGTTACGTATGGTTGTGAGCCACCATGTGGTTGCTGGGATTTGAACTCCTGACCTTC
GGAAGAGCAGTCGGGTGCTCTTATCCACTGAGCCATCTCACCAGCCCCTGGTTTATTTTTTTAATTATTA
TTTGCTTTTTGTTTATCAAGACAGGGTTTCTCTGCATAGCTCTAATTGTCTTTGAACTAGCTCTGCAGAC
CAGCCTGGCCTTGAACTCAGAGATCTGCCCACTTATCTTTGCCTCCTGAATGCTGGGACCAAAGGTGGCA
TACCACCACACCTGGCATATATATTGTTTATTTCTATTTCTATTTTTATTGGTGCCAGAGCAAACCTAGG
ACTTAGAACATGCTGGGCACCAACTCAACTTCTGAGCTCTATTTACAACTTGGTGTGTTAGTGTATTTGT
CTTAGTTCTGAATTTGTCCTTTTTTTAGTGTTAACTCTAGGCTTTGGAGACAGTGAGGTGCATATACTCT
CTCCTTCCCAAGAATAAGTGCTTGAACACCCTTACCCACGCCCACCCACCCATGCTAGTCTTTTTTCTTA
GAAGCGTGGGTCTTGGTATACACTGTGTCATTTTGAGGGGTGAGGTTTAAAAGTATATACAAAGTATAAC
GATATGGTGGCTACTCTCGAGGATGAGACAGAAGGACCAGGAGTTTGAGGGTAGCTCAGATATGCAATAA
GTTCAAGGCCAACCTGTACTATGTTTAAATAGTAAGACAGCATCTCGATAAAATAATAAAACTAAAGTCT
CAACAAAATAAAAGCTTTCACCTATTAAGGTGCTTGCTTGTCCTTGGAGTCCCCAGATGTTGCGTAAGTC
TCATAGCGGCCGCACTCGAGATATCTAGACCCAGCTTTCTTGTACAAAGTTGGCATTATAAGAAAGCATT
GCTTATCAATTTGTTGCAACGAACAGGTCACTATCAGTCAAAATAAAATCATTATTTGCCATCCAGCTGC
AGCTCTGGCCCGTGTCTCAAAATCTCTGATGTTACATTGCACAAGATAAAAATATATCATCATGAACAAT
AAAACTGTCTGCTTACATAAACAGTAATACAAGGGGTGTTATGAGCCATATTCAACGGGAAACGTCGAGG
CCGCGATTAAATTCCAACATGGATGCTGATTTATATGGGTATAAATGGGCTCGCGATAATGTCGGGCAAT
CAGGTGCGACAATCTATCGCTTGTATGGGAAGCCCGATGCGCCAGAGTTGTTTCTGAAACATGGCAAAGG
TAGCGTTGCCAATGATGTTACAGATGAGATGGTCAGACTAAACTGGCTGACGGAATTTATGCCTCTTCCG
ACCATCAAGCATTTTATCCGTACTCCTGATGATGCATGGTTACTCACCACTGCGATCCCCGGAAAAACAG
CATTCCAGGTATTAGAAGAATATCCTGATTCAGGTGAAAATATTGTTGATGCGCTGGCAGTGTCCCTGCG
CCGGTTGCATTCGATTCCTGTCTGTAATTGTCCTTTTAACAGCGATCGCGTATTTCGTCTCGCTCAGGCG
CAATCACGAATGAATAACGGTTTGGTTGATGCGAGTGATTTTGATGACGAGCGTAATGGCTGGCCTGTTG
AACAAGTCTGGAAAGAAATGCATAAACTTTTGCCATTCTCACCGGATTCAGTCGTCACTCATGGTGATTT
CTCACTTGATAACCTTATTTTTGACGAGGGGAAATTAATAGGTTGTATTGATGTTGGACGAGTCGGAATC
GCAGACCGATACCAGGATCTTGCCATCCTATGGAACTGCCTCGGTGAGTTTTCTCCTTCATTACAGAAAC
GGCTTTTTCAAAAATATGGTATTGATAATCCTGATATGAATAAATTGCAGTTTCATTTGATGCTCGATGA
GTTTTTCTAATCAGAATTGGTTAATTGGTTGTAACATTATTCAGATTGGGCCCCGTTCCACTGAGCGTCA
GACCCCGTAGAAAAGATCAAAGGATCTTCTTGAGATCCTTTTTTTCTGCGCGTAATCTGCTGCTTGCAAA
CAAAAAAACCACCGCTACCAGCGGTGGTTTGTTTGCCGGATCAAGAGCTACCAACTCTTTTTCCGAAGGT
AACTGGCTTCAGCAGAGCGCAGATACCAAATACTGTTCTTCTAGTGTAGCCGTAGTTAGGCCACCACTTC
AAGAACTCTGTAGCACCGCCTACATACCTCGCTCTGCTAATCCTGTTACCAGTGGCTGCTGCCAGTGGCG
ATAAGTCGTGTCTTACCGGGTTGGACTCAAGACGATAGTTACCGGATAAGGCGCAGCGGTCGGGCTGAAC
GGGGGGTTCGTGCACACAGCCCAGCTTGGAGCGAACGACCTACACCGAACTGAGATACCTACAGCGTGAG
CTATGAGAAAGCGCCACGCTTCCCGAAGGGAGAAAGGCGGACAGGTATCCGGTAAGCGGCAGGGTCGGAA
CAGGAGAGCGCACGAGGGAGCTTCCAGGGGGAAACGCCTGGTATCTTTATAGTCCTGTCGGGTTTCGCCA
CCTCTGACTTGAGCGTCGATTTTTGTGATGCTCGTCAGGGGGGCGGAGCCTATGGAAAAACGCCAGCAAC
GCGGCCTTTTTACGGTTCCTGGCCTTTTGCTGGCCTTTTGCTCACATGTTCTTTCCTGCGTTATCCCCTG
ATTCTGTGGATAACCGTATTACCGCTAGCATGGATCTCGGGGACGTCTAACTACTAAGCGAGAGTAGGGA
ACTGCCAGGCATCAAATAAAACGAAAGGCTCAGTCGGAAGACTGGGCCTTTCGTTTTATCTGTTGTTTGT
CGGTGAACGCTCTCCTGAGTAGGACAAATCCGCCGGGAGCGGATTTGAACGTTGTGAAGCAACGGCCCGG
AGGGTGGCGGGCAGGACGCCCGCCATAAACTGCCAGGCATCAAACTAAGCAGAAGGCCATCCTGACGGAT
GGCCTTTTTGCGTTTCTACAAACTCTTCCTGTTAGTTAGTTACTTAAGCTCGGGCCC
